Addgene plasmid #239516: pKS1466
Purpose: Express Idi1p and Erg20WW for synthesis of GPP in the peroxisome; chromosomal integration by CRISPR
Depositing lab: John Dueber. Depositing organization: University of California, Berkeley.
Backbone
  Vector backbone: PSG747
  Backbone manufacturer: Internal
  Vector type: Yeast Expression
Growth in bacteria
  Bacterial resistance: Kanamycin, 50 μg/mL
  Growth temperature: 37°C
  Growth strain: DH5alpha
  Copy number: High Copy
Gene/Insert
  Gene/Insert name: ScErg20p(F96W_N127W)-ePTS1
  Species: S. cerevisiae (budding yeast)
  Cloning method: Golden Gate
Terms and licenses: Academic/Nonprofit Terms; Industry Terms: Not Available to Industry
Depositor comments: Additional insert: ScIdi1p-ePTS1
How to cite: pKS1466 was a gift from John Dueber (Addgene plasmid # 239516 ; http://n2t.net/addgene:239516 ; RRID:Addgene_239516)
