[The description below was written by a language model from this plasmid's Addgene catalogue record and pLannotate feature annotations shown in this document.]
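Description:
pKS1466 is a yeast expression construct built by Golden Gate assembly on an in-house backbone (PSG747) and designed for chromosomal integration in Saccharomyces cerevisiae by CRISPR-assisted repair rather than for episomal maintenance. The annotated 6.8 kb sequence shows no yeast replication origin or yeast auxotrophic marker. In E. coli it is propagated through a high-copy ColE1/pUC-type origin and selected with kanamycin via the aph(3')-Ia KanR gene.

The payload consists of two S. cerevisiae mevalonate-pathway enzymes, each fused according to the record to an enhanced peroxisomal targeting signal type 1 (ePTS1), a C-terminal tag that directs proteins into the peroxisome. The first is Idi1p, the isomerase that interconverts IPP and DMAPP, followed in the feature table by a PGK1 terminator fragment. The second is Erg20p carrying the F96W and N127W substitutions ("Erg20WW"). Wild-type Erg20p condenses IPP with DMAPP to geranyl pyrophosphate and then extends it to farnesyl pyrophosphate; the stated purpose of using this double mutant here is synthesis of GPP. The promoters driving the two genes and the terminator for ERG20 are not identified in the record. The annotation upstream of ERG20 matching a predicted yeast ORF (YL111) on the opposite strand probably reflects native yeast sequence in that upstream region, and the TAF5 fragment may be part of a genomic homology arm for integration, but the record does not confirm either or name the integration locus.

The construct is intended to place GPP production inside the peroxisome, an approach relevant to compartmentalised production of GPP-derived compounds such as monoterpenes in engineered yeast.
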