Features (pLannotate 1.2.2; 7 found; start..end, strand, type, name):
    708..1571    +  CDS            IDI1: IDI1_YEAST - Also known as BOT2. Experimental evidence at protein level: Swiss-Prot protein existence level 1. Catalyzes the 1,3-allylic rearrangement of the homoallylic substrate isopentenyl (IPP) to its highly electrophilic allylic isomer, dimethylallyl diphosphate (DMAPP). From Saccharomyces cerevisiae (strain ATCC 204508 / S288c) (Baker's yeast).
   1621..1845    +  terminator     PGK1 terminator (fragment): S. cerevisae PGK1; transcription terminator for 3-phosphoglycerate kinase gene
   1956..2285    -  CDS            YL111_YEAST: Protein predicted: Swiss-Prot protein existence level 4. From Saccharomyces cerevisiae (strain ATCC 204508 / S288c) (Baker's yeast).
   2585..3640    +  CDS            ERG20: FPPS_YEAST - Also known as BOT3, FDS1, FPP1. Experimental evidence at protein level: Swiss-Prot protein existence level 1. Catalyzes the sequential condensation of isopentenyl pyrophosphate with the allylic pyrophosphates, dimethylallyl pyrophosphate, and then with the resultant geranylpyrophosphate to the ultimate product farnesyl pyrophosphate. From Saccharomyces cerevisiae (strain ATCC 204508 / S288c) (Baker's yeast).
   4502..5317    -  CDS            KanR: aminoglycoside phosphotransferase; aph(3')-Ia; confers resistance to kanamycin in bacteria or G418 (Geneticin®) in eukaryotes
   5542..6130    +  rep_origin     ori: high-copy-number ColE1/pMB1/pBR322/pUC origin of replication
   6241..6468    +  CDS            TAF5 (fragment): TAF5_YEAST - Also known as TAF90. Experimental evidence at protein level: Swiss-Prot protein existence level 1. Functions as a component of the DNA-binding general transcription factor complex TFIID and the transcription regulatory histone acetylation (HAT) complexes SAGA, SALSA and SLIK. Binding of TFIID to a promoter (with or without TATA element) is the initial step in preinitiation complex (PIC) formation. TFIID plays a key role in the regulation of gene expression by RNA polymerase II through different activities such as transcription activator interaction, core promoter recognition and s
>Addgene plasmid #239516 | pKS1466 | addgene full sequence | sequence record 475876 | Addgene NGS Result
ACTGGCCGATAATTGCAGACGAACGTGTGGAGTGTTTGCTTGGATTCTTTAGTAAAAGGGGAAGAACAGT
TGGAAGGGCCAAAGTGGAAGTCACAAAACAGTGGTCCTATATAAAAGAACAAGAAAAAGATTATTTATAT
ACAACTGCGGTCACAAGAAGCAACGCGAGAGAGCACAACACGCTGTTATCACGCAAACTATGTTTTGACA
CCGAGCCATAGCCGTGATTGTGCGTCACATTGGGCGATAATGAACGCTAAATGACCAACTCCCATCCGTA
GGAGCCCCTTAGGGCGTGCCAATAGTTTCACGCGCTTAATGCGAAGTGCTCGGAACGGACAACTGTGGTC
GTTTGGCACCGGGAAAGTGGTACTAGACCGAGAGTTTCGCATTTGTATGGCAGGACGTTCTGGGAGCTTC
GCGTCTAAAGCTTTTTCGGGCGCGAAATGCAGACCAGACCAGAACAAAACAACTGACAAGAAGGCGTTTA
ATTTAATATGTTGTTCACTCGCGCCTGGGCTGTTGTTATTCGGCTAGATACATACGTGTTTGTGCGTATG
TAGTTATATCATATATAAGTATATTAGGATGAGGCGGTGAAAGAGATTTTTTTTTTTTCGCTTAATTTAT
TCTTTTCTCTATCTTTTTTCCTACATCTTGTTCAAAAGAGTAGCAAAAACAACAATCAATACAATAAAAT
AAGATCTATGACTGCCGACAACAATAGTATGCCCCATGGTGCAGTATCTAGTTACGCCAAATTAGTGCAA
AACCAAACACCTGAAGACATTTTGGAAGAGTTTCCTGAAATTATTCCATTACAACAAAGACCTAATACCC
GATCTAGTGAAACGTCAAATGACGAAAGCGGAGAAACATGTTTTTCTGGTCATGATGAGGAGCAAATTAA
GTTAATGAATGAAAATTGTATTGTTTTGGATTGGGACGATAATGCTATTGGTGCCGGTACCAAGAAAGTT
TGTCATTTAATGGAAAATATTGAAAAGGGTTTACTACATCGTGCATTCTCCGTCTTTATTTTCAATGAAC
AAGGTGAATTACTTTTACAACAAAGAGCCACTGAAAAAATAACTTTCCCTGATCTTTGGACTAACACATG
CTGCTCTCATCCACTATGTATTGATGACGAATTAGGTTTGAAGGGTAAGCTAGACGATAAGATTAAGGGC
GCTATTACTGCGGCGGTGAGAAAACTAGATCATGAATTAGGTATTCCAGAAGATGAAACTAAGACAAGGG
GTAAGTTTCACTTTTTAAACAGAATCCATTACATGGCACCAAGCAATGAACCATGGGGTGAACATGAAAT
TGATTACATCCTATTTTATAAGATCAACGCTAAAGAAAACTTGACTGTCAACCCAAACGTCAATGAAGTT
AGAGACTTCAAATGGGTTTCACCAAATGATTTGAAAACTATGTTTGCTGACCCAAGTTACAAGTTTACGC
CTTGGTTTAAGATTATTTGCGAGAATTACTTATTCAACTGGTGGGAGCAATTAGATGACCTTTCTGAAGT
GGAAAATGACAGGCAAATTCATAGAATGCTAGGATCCTTGGGAAGAGGTAGAAGATCCAAATTGTAATAA
CTCGAGTGGCATTGAATTGAATTGAAATCGATAGATCAATTTTTTTCTTTTCTCTTTCCCCATCCTTTAC
GCTAAAATAATAGTTTATTTTATTTTTTGAATATTTTTTATTTATATACGTATATATAGACTATTATTTA
TCTTTTAATGATTATTAAGATTTTTATTAAAAAAAAATTCGCTCCTCTTTTAATGCCTTTATGCAGTTTT
TTTTTCCCATTCGATATTTCTATGTGCTGCCAAACCAGATGTCAACACAGCTACAACGCACCCATGAACC
ACACGGTTAGTCCAAAAGGGGCAGTTCAGATTCCAGATGCGGGAATTAGCTTGCTGCCACCCTCACCTCA
CTAACGCTGCGGTGTGCGGATACTTCATGCTATTTATAGACGCGCGTGTCGGAATCAGCACGCGCAAGAA
CCAAATGGGAAAATCGGAATGGGTCCAGAACTGCTTTGAGTGCTGGCTATTGGCGTCTGATTTCCGTTTT
GGGAATCCTTTGCCGCGCGCCCCTCTCAAAACTCCGCACAAGTCCCAGAAAGCGGGAAAGAAATAAAACG
CCACCAAAAAAAAAAAAATAAAAGCCAATCCTCGAAGCGTGGGTGGTAGGCCCTGGATTATCCCGTACAA
GTATTTCTCAGGAGTAAAAAAACCGTTTGTTTTGGAATTTCCCATTTCGCGGCCACCTACGCCGCTATCT
TTGCAACAACTATCTGCGATAACTCAGCAAATTTTGCATATTCGTGTTGCAGTATTGCGATAATGGGAGT
CTTACTTCCAACATAACGGCAGAAAGAAATGTGAGAAAATTTTGCATCCTTTGCCTCCGTTCAAGTATAT
AAAGTCGGCATGCTTGATAATCTTTCTTTCCATCCTACATTGTTCTAATTATTCTTATTCTCCTTTATTC
TTTCCTAACATACCAAGAAATTAATCTTCTGTCATTCGCTTAAACACTATATCAATAAAGATCTATGGCT
TCAGAAAAAGAAATTAGGAGAGAGAGATTCTTGAACGTTTTCCCTAAATTAGTAGAGGAATTGAACGCAT
CGCTTTTGGCTTACGGTATGCCTAAGGAAGCATGTGACTGGTATGCCCACTCATTGAACTACAACACTCC
AGGCGGTAAGCTAAATAGAGGTTTGTCCGTTGTGGACACGTATGCTATTCTCTCCAACAAGACCGTTGAA
CAATTGGGGCAAGAAGAATACGAAAAGGTTGCCATTCTAGGTTGGTGCATTGAGTTGTTGCAGGCTTACT
GGTTGGTCGCCGATGATATGATGGACAAGTCCATTACCAGAAGAGGCCAACCATGTTGGTACAAGGTTCC
TGAAGTTGGGGAAATTGCCATCTGGGACGCATTCATGTTAGAGGCTGCTATCTACAAGCTTTTGAAATCT
CACTTCAGAAACGAAAAATACTACATAGATATCACCGAATTGTTCCATGAGGTCACCTTCCAAACCGAAT
TGGGCCAATTGATGGACTTAATCACTGCACCTGAAGACAAAGTCGACTTGAGTAAGTTCTCCCTAAAGAA
GCACTCCTTCATAGTTACTTTCAAGACTGCTTACTATTCTTTCTACTTGCCTGTCGCATTGGCCATGTAC
GTTGCCGGTATCACGGATGAAAAGGATTTGAAACAAGCCAGAGATGTCTTGATTCCATTGGGTGAATACT
TCCAAATTCAAGATGACTACTTAGACTGCTTCGGTACCCCAGAACAGATCGGTAAGATCGGTACAGATAT
CCAAGATAACAAATGTTCTTGGGTAATCAACAAGGCATTGGAACTTGCTTCCGCAGAACAAAGAAAGACT
TTAGACGAAAATTACGGTAAGAAGGACTCAGTCGCAGAAGCCAAATGCAAAAAGATTTTCAATGACTTGA
AAATTGAACAGCTATACCACGAATATGAAGAGTCTATTGCCAAGGATTTGAAGGCCAAAATTTCTCAGGT
CGATGAGTCTCGTGGCTTCAAAGCTGATGTCTTAACTGCGTTCTTGAACAAAGTTTACAAGAGAAGCAAA
GGATCCTTGGGAAGAGGTAGAAGATCCAAATTGTAATAACTCGAGTGGCGCCAATTGGTGCGGCAATTGA
TAATAACGAAAATGTCTTTTAATGATCTGGGTATAATGAGGAATTTTCCGAACGTTTTTACTTTATATAT
ATATATACATGTAACATATATTCTATACGCTATAGAGAAAGGAAATTTTTCAATTAAAAAAAAAATAGAG
AAAGAGTTTCACTTCTTGATTATCGCTAACACTAATGGTTGAAGTACTGCTACTTTAATTTTATGCTGAG
CAGTTACAGAGATGTTACGAACCACTAGTGCACTGCAGTACATGACATGTATGGGTTGAAAATATTTAGA
GGATGCTAAAAGTCCCGTCTAAAATAGAGGAAGTCATGGATTACATTATCACCTTTATTGTCCTGTTCCG
TCTGGCTAATTTGGGACGAGGAACGTTTGTCTCCATTCGCAACCTTTTGAAACCATATGAACGGCGGCTA
ATCTGACAGATGTCTTATATTTCTAGGATTGTAGAAAGCCTCCTCATCAAACCACCTTGTTTGAAAAAGG
CACTAGTGCGGTTGCTTTACTTGATCTAGTATTCTCCTACCTTGGAGCGGTCCCATATCAACTAAATTCA
GTTTTCTGACTGAGTTAAAAACTAATGTAGCGACACCACTTCCATTGGTGCCTCCGTTATTTTTTTTTTG
TATGTTAATGCTAAATAATACACCGCTATGTATTTCAGGGCACTACTTCTACACATCAACGGTACTAAAC
ATTTCGCTCAAGATCGGTCCGCTTTCACGTATTTGGATGCTATGCAATGTTGCCGAGCGGCCGCGTGTTA
CAACCAATTAACCAATTCTGATTAGAAAAACTCATCGAGCATCAAATGAAACTGCAATTTATTCATATCA
GGATTATCAATACCATATTTTTGAAAAAGCCGTTTCTGTAATGAAGGAGAAAACTCACCGAGGCAGTTCC
ATAGGATGGCAAGATCCTGGTATCGGTCTGCGATTCCGACTCGTCCAACATCAATACAACCTATTAATTT
CCCCTCGTCAAAAATAAGGTTATCAAGTGAGAAATCACCATGAGTGACGACTGAATCCGGTGAGAATGGC
AAAAGCTTATGCATTTCTTTCCAGACTTGTTCAACAGGCCAGCCATTACGCTCGTCATCAAAATCACTCG
CATCAACCAAACCGTTATTCATTCGTGATTGCGCCTGAGCGAGGCGAAATACGCGATCGCTGTTAAAAGG
ACAATTACAAACAGGAATCGAATGCAACCGGCGCAGGAACACTGCCAGCGCATCAACAATATTTTCACCT
GAATCAGGATATTCTTCTAATACCTGGAATGCTGTTTTCCCGGGGATCGCAGTGGTGAGTAACCATGCAT
CATCAGGAGTACGGATAAAATGCTTGATGGTCGGAAGAGGCATAAATTCCGTCAGCCAGTTTAGTCTGAC
CATCTCATCTGTAACATCATTGGCAACGCTACCTTTGCCATGTTTCAGAAACAACTCTGGCGCATCGGGC
TTCCCATACAATCGATAGATTGTCGCACCTGATTGCCCGACATTATCGCGAGCCCATTTATACCCATATA
AATCAGCATCCATGTTGGAATTTAATCGCGGCCTGGAGCAAGACGTTTCCCGTTGAATATGGCTCATAAC
ACCCCTTGTATTACTGTTTATGTAAGCAGACAGTTTTATTGTTCATGATGATATATTTTTATCTTGTGCA
ATGTAACATCAGAGATTTTGAGACACAACGTGGCTTTGTTGAATAAATCGAACTTTTGCTGAGTTGAAGG
ATCAGTCATGACCAAAATCCCTTAACGTGAGTTTTCGTTCCACTGAGCGTCAGACCCCGTAGAAAAGATC
AAAGGATCTTCTTGAGATCCTTTTTTTCTGCGCGTAATCTGCTGCTTGCAAACAAAAAAACCACCGCTAC
CAGCGGTGGTTTGTTTGCCGGATCAAGAGCTACCAACTCTTTTTCCGAAGGTAACTGGCTTCAGCAGAGC
GCAGATACCAAATACTGTTCTTCTAGTGTAGCCGTAGTTAGGCCACCACTTCAAGAACTCTGTAGCACCG
CCTACATACCTCGCTCTGCTAATCCTGTTACCAGTGGCTGCTGCCAGTGGCGATAAGTCGTGTCTTACCG
GGTTGGACTCAAGACGATAGTTACCGGATAAGGCGCAGCGGTCGGGCTGAACGGGGGGTTCGTGCACACA
GCCCAGCTTGGAGCGAACGACCTACACCGAACTGAGATACCTACAGCGTGAGCTATGAGAAAGCGCCACG
CTTCCCGAAGGGAGAAAGGCGGACAGGTATCCGGTAAGCGGCAGGGTCGGAACAGGAGAGCGCACGAGGG
AGCTTCCAGGGGGAAACGCCTGGTATCTTTATAGTCCTGTCGGGTTTCGCCACCTCTGACTTGAGCGTCG
ATTTTTGTGATGCTCGTCAGGGGGGCGGAGCCTATGGAAAAACGCCAGCAACGCGGCCTTTTTACGGTTC
CTGGCCTTTTGCTGGCCTTTTGCTCACATGTTCTTTCCTGCGTTATCCCCTGATTCTGTGGATAACCGTG
CGGCCGCCAATTGAAAAAGGCCACTACTGAGCCAAGCGCAGAACCAGATGAGCCATTCATTGGATACTTG
GGTGACGTTACTGCATCTATAAACCAAGATATAAAAGAATATGGTCGCAGAAGAACAGTAATACCTACAA
GCGATTTAGTAGCGTCGTTCTACACCAAAAAGACGCCTGTTTTTAAGGTCAAGTTCAGCAGAAGCAATTT
AGCCCTTGCAGGAGGTGCTTTCAGGCCATAATTCACACTGAAAAAAATAACAGCATGGAAGTGATATGTA
ATAAGTATAACCTAATCCGATATGTAACTATTAGATGCTTTTTCGACATCGTACTTGACCTGCTCGGCGG
TTATCATAGCGTCTTCTTTAGCCTTTTTTTTTTCGCTCAGTCATCGGGGCCAAAACAAGAAAGGCGAAGA
ACAGAAAAATGAAAAATGTAACTGGTTGTTGTAAAAACCTTCCAGAGAAATAAGATGAAATGTATGTTGC
TGGCACGAACGAAGACAAATACCCTGAATTCGCATCTAGACTGA
